Addgene plasmid #208914: V1aR untagged
Purpose: encodes the human vasopressin receptor 1a, without any tags
Depositing lab: Christian Gruber. Publication: Nature-inspired dimerization as a strategy to modulate neuropeptide pharmacology exemplified with vasopressin and oxytocin. Dekan Z, Kremsmayr T, Keov P, Godin M, Teakle N, Durrauer L, Xiang H, Gharib D, Bergmayr C, Hellinger R, Gay M, Vilaseca M, Kurzbach D, Albericio F, Alewood PF, Gruber CW, Muttenthaler M. Chem Sci. 2021 Feb 4;12(11):4057-4062. doi: 10.1039/d0sc05501h. PubMed 34163676.
Backbone
  Vector backbone: pEGFP N1
  Backbone manufacturer: Clontech
  Backbone size w/o insert (bp): 4700
  Vector type: Mammalian Expression
Growth in bacteria
  Bacterial resistance: Kanamycin, 50 μg/mL
  Growth temperature: 37°C
  Growth strain: DH5alpha
  Copy number: High Copy
Gene/Insert
  Gene/Insert name: AVPR1A
  Species: H. sapiens (human)
  Insert size (bp): 1300
  Entrez Gene: AVPR1A (a.k.a. AVPR V1a, AVPR1, V1aR)
  Cloning method: Restriction Enzyme; 5′ cloning site SacI (unknown if destroyed); 3′ cloning site BamHI (unknown if destroyed)
Terms and licenses: Academic/Nonprofit Terms; Industry Terms: Not Available to Industry
How to cite: V1aR untagged was a gift from Christian Gruber (Addgene plasmid # 208914 ; http://n2t.net/addgene:208914 ; RRID:Addgene_208914)
