[The description below was written by a language model from this plasmid's Addgene catalogue record and pLannotate feature annotations shown in this document.]
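Description:
V1aR untagged is a mammalian expression plasmid built on the Clontech pEGFP-N1 backbone that carries the human arginine vasopressin receptor 1a gene (AVPR1A), a G protein-coupled receptor that signals through the phosphatidylinositol–calcium pathway. The roughly 1.3 kb receptor coding sequence was inserted by restriction cloning between the SacI and BamHI sites of the multiple cloning site, where it sits directly downstream of the human cytomegalovirus immediate-early enhancer and promoter for strong constitutive expression in transfected mammalian cells. The SV40 polyadenylation signal terminates the transcript.

The sequenced record still contains the backbone's EGFP open reading frame a short distance downstream of the receptor, separated by residual polylinker sequence. The catalogue entry states that the receptor is expressed without any tags. This implies that translation ends at the AVPR1A stop codon and EGFP is not fused to it, although the feature table does not explicitly show the stop codon or the reading-frame relationship.

The remaining elements are standard for this vector family. A high-copy ColE1/pUC-type origin supports propagation in E. coli, and an f1 origin allows single-stranded DNA production. A Tn5 NeoR/KanR cassette is driven by tandem bacterial (bla) and SV40 early promoters and ends in the HSV TK polyadenylation signal. It gives kanamycin selection in bacteria and G418 selection in mammalian cells. The small large T antigen, ble and bGH poly(A) fragments in the annotation appear to be incidental partial matches to backbone sequence.

The associated work concerns the pharmacology of vasopressin and oxytocin peptide ligands, so the plasmid is suited to heterologous expression of native, unmodified V1a receptor for ligand binding and signalling assays.
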