Features (pLannotate 1.2.2; 16 found; start..end, strand, type, name):
     61..364     +  enhancer       CMV enhancer: human cytomegalovirus immediate early enhancer
    365..568     +  promoter       CMV promoter: human cytomegalovirus (CMV) immediate early promoter
    591..622     +  misc_feature   MCS (fragment): multiple cloning site
    622..1875    +  CDS            AVPR1A: V1AR_HUMAN - Also known as AVPR1. Experimental evidence at protein level: Swiss-Prot protein existence level 1. Receptor for arginine vasopressin. The activity of this receptor is mediated by G proteins which activate a phosphatidyl- inositol-calcium second messenger system. Has been involved in social behaviors, including affiliation and attachment. From Homo sapiens (Human).
   1877..1913    +  misc_feature   MCS (fragment): multiple cloning site
   1927..2646    +  CDS            EGFP: the original enhanced GFP (Yang et al., 1996) mammalian codon-optimized
   2663..2746    +  CDS            large T antigen (fragment): large T antigen from SV40 (simian virus 40)
   2769..2890    +  polyA_signal   SV40 poly(A) signal: SV40 polyadenylation signal
   2924..3352    -  rep_origin     f1 ori (sequence partly withheld): f1 bacteriophage origin of replication; arrow indicates direction of (+) strand synthesis
   3379..3483    +  promoter       AmpR promoter: bla
   3485..3842    +  promoter       SV40 promoter: SV40 enhancer and early promoter
   3877..4671    +  CDS            NeoR/KanR: aminoglycoside phosphotransferase from Tn5; aph(3')-II (or nptII); confers resistance to neomycin, kanamycin, and G418 (Geneticin®)
   4692..4844    +  CDS            ble (fragment): BLE_KLEPN - Experimental evidence at protein level: Swiss-Prot protein existence level 1. Binding protein with a strong affinity to the bleomycin family of antibiotics. Binds to CL990; an antimitotic-antibiotic compound. From Klebsiella pneumoniae.
   4903..4950    +  polyA_signal   HSV TK poly(A) signal: herpes simplex virus thymidine kinase polyadenylation signal (Cole and Stacy, 1985)
   5041..5057    -  polyA_signal   bGH poly(A) signal (fragment): bovine growth hormone polyadenylation signal
   5279..5867    +  rep_origin     ori: high-copy-number ColE1/pMB1/pBR322/pUC origin of replication
>Addgene plasmid #208914 | V1aR untagged | addgene full sequence | sequence record 412625 | Addgene NGS Result
TAGTTATTAATAGTAATCAATTACGGGGTCATTAGTTCATAGCCCATATATGGAGTTCCGCGTTACATAA
CTTACGGTAAATGGCCCGCCTGGCTGACCGCCCAACGACCCCCGCCCATTGACGTCAATAATGACGTATG
TTCCCATAGTAACGCCAATAGGGACTTTCCATTGACGTCAATGGGTGGAGTATTTACGGTAAACTGCCCA
CTTGGCAGTACATCAAGTGTATCATATGCCAAGTACGCCCCCTATTGACGTCAATGACGGTAAATGGCCC
GCCTGGCATTATGCCCAGTACATGACCTTATGGGACTTTCCTACTTGGCAGTACATCTACGTATTAGTCA
TCGCTATTACCATGGTGATGCGGTTTTGGCAGTACATCAATGGGCGTGGATAGCGGTTTGACTCACGGGG
ATTTCCAAGTCTCCACCCCATTGACGTCAATGGGAGTTTGTTTTGGCACCAAAATCAACGGGACTTTCCA
AAATGTCGTAACAACTCCGCCCCATTGACGCAAATGGGCGGTAGGCGTGTACGGTGGGAGGTCTATATAA
GCAGAGCTGGTTTAGTGAACCGTCAGATCCGCTAGCGCTACCGGACTCAGATCTCGAGCTCATGCGTCTC
TCCGCCGGTCCCGACGCGGGGCCCTCGGGCAACTCCAGCCCATGGTGGCCTCTGGCCACCGGCGCTGGCA
ACACAAGCCGGGAGGCCGAAGCCCTCGGGGAGGGCAACGGCCCACCGAGGGACGTGCGCAACGAGGAGCT
GGCCAAACTGGAGATCGCCGTGCTGGCGGTGACTTTCGCGGTGGCCGTGCTGGGCAACAGCAGCGTACTG
CTGGCTCTGCACCGGACGCCGCGCAAGACGTCCCGCATGCACCTCTTCATCCGACACCTCAGCCTGGCCG
ACCTGGCCGTGGCATTCTTCCAGGTGCTGCCGCAAATGTGCTGGGACATCACCTACCGCTTCCGCGGCCC
CGACTGGCTGTGCCGCGTGGTGAAGCACCTGCAGGTGTTCGGCATGTTCGCGTCGGCCTACATGCTGGTA
GTCATGACAGCCGACCGCTACATCGCGGTGTGCCACCCGCTCAAGACTCTGCAACAGCCCGCGCGCCGCT
CGCGCCTCATGATCGCGGCCGCCTGGGTGCTGAGCTTCGTGCTGAGCACGCCGCAGTACTTCGTCTTCTC
CATGATCGAGGTGAACAATGTCACCAAGGCCCGCGACTGCTGGGCCACCTTCATCCAGCCCTGGGGTTCT
CGTGCCTACGTGACCTGGATGACGGGCGGCATCTTTGTGGCGCCCGTGGTCATCTTGGGTACCTGCTACG
GCTTCATCTGCTACAACATCTGGTGCAACGTCCGCGGGAAGACGGCGTCGCGCCAGAGCAAGGGTGCAGA
GCAAGCGGGTGTGGCCTTCCAAAAGGGGTTCCTGCTCGCACCCTGTGTCAGCAGCGTGAAGTCCATTTCC
CGGGCCAAGATCCGCACGGTGAAGATGACTTTTGTGATCGTGACGGCTTACATCGTCTGCTGGGCGCCTT
TCTTCATCATCCAGATGTGGTCTGTCTGGGATCCCATGTCCGTCTGGACCGAATCGGAAAACCCTACCAT
CACCATCACTGCATTACTGGGTTCCTTGAATAGCTGCTGTAATCCCTGGATATACATGTTTTTTAGTGGC
CATCTCCTTCAAGACTGTGTTCAAAGCTTCCCATGCTGCCAAAACATGAAGGAAAAATTCAACAAAGAAG
ATACTGACAGTATGAGCAGAAGACAGACTTTTTATTCTAACAATCGAAGCCCAACAAACAGTACGGGTAT
GTGGAAGGACTCGCCTAAATCTTCCAAGTCCATCAAATTCATTCCTGTTTCAACTAGAATTCTGCAGTCG
ACGGTACCGCGGGCCCGGGATCCACCGGTCGCCACCATGGTGAGCAAGGGCGAGGAGCTGTTCACCGGGG
TGGTGCCCATCCTGGTCGAGCTGGACGGCGACGTAAACGGCCACAAGTTCAGCGTGTCCGGCGAGGGCGA
GGGCGATGCCACCTACGGCAAGCTGACCCTGAAGTTCATCTGCACCACCGGCAAGCTGCCCGTGCCCTGG
CCCACCCTCGTGACCACCCTGACCTACGGCGTGCAGTGCTTCAGCCGCTACCCCGACCACATGAAGCAGC
ACGACTTCTTCAAGTCCGCCATGCCCGAAGGCTACGTCCAGGAGCGCACCATCTTCTTCAAGGACGACGG
CAACTACAAGACCCGCGCCGAGGTGAAGTTCGAGGGCGACACCCTGGTGAACCGCATCGAGCTGAAGGGC
ATCGACTTCAAGGAGGACGGCAACATCCTGGGGCACAAGCTGGAGTACAACTACAACAGCCACAACGTCT
ATATCATGGCCGACAAGCAGAAGAACGGCATCAAGGTGAACTTCAAGATCCGCCACAACATCGAGGACGG
CAGCGTGCAGCTCGCCGACCACTACCAGCAGAACACCCCCATCGGCGACGGCCCCGTGCTGCTGCCCGAC
AACCACTACCTGAGCACCCAGTCCGCCCTGAGCAAAGACCCCAACGAGAAGCGCGATCACATGGTCCTGC
TGGAGTTCGTGACCGCCGCCGGGATCACTCTCGGCATGGACGAGCTGTACAAGTAAAGCGGCCGCGACTC
TAGATCATAATCAGCCATACCACATTTGTAGAGGTTTTACTTGCTTTAAAAAACCTCCCACACCTCCCCC
TGAACCTGAAACATAAAATGAATGCAATTGTTGTTGTTAACTTGTTTATTGCAGCTTATAATGGTTACAA
ATAAAGCAATAGCATCACAAATTTCACAAATAAAGCATTTTTTTCACTGCATTCTAGTTGTGGTTTGTCC
AAACTCATCAATGTATCTTAAGGCGTAAATTGTAAGCGTTAATATTTTGTTAAAATTCGCGTTAAATTTT
TGTTAAATCAGCTCATTTTTTAACCAATAGGCCGAAATCGGCAAAATCCCTTATAAATCAAAAGAATAGA
CCGAGATAGGGT
[37 nt withheld, positions 3023-3059]
AAAGAACGTGGACTCCAACGTCAAAGG
[49 nt withheld, positions 3087-3135]
T
[91 nt withheld, positions 3137-3227]
G
[124 nt withheld, positions 3229-3352]
CAGGTGGCACTTTTCGGGGAAATGTGCGCGGAACCCCTATTTGTTTATTTTTCTAAATACATTCAAATAT
GTATCCGCTCATGAGACAATAACCCTGATAAATGCTTCAATAATATTGAAAAAGGAAGAGTCCTGAGGCG
GAAAGAACCAGCTGTGGAATGTGTGTCAGTTAGGGTGTGGAAAGTCCCCAGGCTCCCCAGCAGGCAGAAG
TATGCAAAGCATGCATCTCAATTAGTCAGCAACCAGGTGTGGAAAGTCCCCAGGCTCCCCAGCAGGCAGA
AGTATGCAAAGCATGCATCTCAATTAGTCAGCAACCATAGTCCCGCCCCTAACTCCGCCCATCCCGCCCC
TAACTCCGCCCAGTTCCGCCCATTCTCCGCCCCATGGCTGACTAATTTTTTTTATTTATGCAGAGGCCGA
GGCCGCCTCGGCCTCTGAGCTATTCCAGAAGTAGTGAGGAGGCTTTTTTGGAGGCCTAGGCTTTTGCAAA
GATCGATCAAGAGACAGGATGAGGATCGTTTCGCATGATTGAACAAGATGGATTGCACGCAGGTTCTCCG
GCCGCTTGGGTGGAGAGGCTATTCGGCTATGACTGGGCACAACAGACAATCGGCTGCTCTGATGCCGCCG
TGTTCCGGCTGTCAGCGCAGGGGCGCCCGGTTCTTTTTGTCAAGACCGACCTGTCCGGTGCCCTGAATGA
ACTGCAAGACGAGGCAGCGCGGCTATCGTGGCTGGCCACGACGGGCGTTCCTTGCGCAGCTGTGCTCGAC
GTTGTCACTGAAGCGGGAAGGGACTGGCTGCTATTGGGCGAAGTGCCGGGGCAGGATCTCCTGTCATCTC
ACCTTGCTCCTGCCGAGAAAGTATCCATCATGGCTGATGCAATGCGGCGGCTGCATACGCTTGATCCGGC
TACCTGCCCATTCGACCACCAAGCGAAACATCGCATCGAGCGAGCACGTACTCGGATGGAAGCCGGTCTT
GTCGATCAGGATGATCTGGACGAAGAGCATCAGGGGCTCGCGCCAGCCGAACTGTTCGCCAGGCTCAAGG
CGAGCATGCCCGACGGCGAGGATCTCGTCGTGACCCATGGCGATGCCTGCTTGCCGAATATCATGGTGGA
AAATGGCCGCTTTTCTGGATTCATCGACTGTGGCCGGCTGGGTGTGGCGGACCGCTATCAGGACATAGCG
TTGGCTACCCGTGATATTGCTGAAGAGCTTGGCGGCGAATGGGCTGACCGCTTCCTCGTGCTTTACGGTA
TCGCCGCTCCCGATTCGCAGCGCATCGCCTTCTATCGCCTTCTTGACGAGTTCTTCTGAGCGGGACTCTG
GGGTTCGAAATGACCGACCAAGCGACGCCCAACCTGCCATCACGAGATTTCGATTCCACCGCCGCCTTCT
ATGAAAGGTTGGGCTTCGGAATCGTTTTCCGGGACGCCGGCTGGATGATCCTCCAGCGCGGGGATCTCAT
GCTGGAGTTCTTCGCCCACCCTAGGGGGAGGCTAACTGAAACACGGAAGGAGACAATACCGGAAGGAACC
CGCGCTATGACGGCAATAAAAAGACAGAATAAAACGCACGGTGTTGGGTCGTTTGTTCATAAACGCGGGG
TTCGGTCCCAGGGCTGGCACTCTGTCGATACCCCACCGAGACCCCATTGGGGCCAATACGCCCGCGTTTC
TTCCTTTTCCCCACCCCACCCCCCAAGTTCGGGTGAAGGCCCAGGGCTCGCAGCCAACGTCGGGGCGGCA
GGCCCTGCCATAGCCTCAGGTTACTCATATATACTTTAGATTGATTTAAAACTTCATTTTTAATTTAAAA
GGATCTAGGTGAAGATCCTTTTTGATAATCTCATGACCAAAATCCCTTAACGTGAGTTTTCGTTCCACTG
AGCGTCAGACCCCGTAGAAAAGATCAAAGGATCTTCTTGAGATCCTTTTTTTCTGCGCGTAATCTGCTGC
TTGCAAACAAAAAAACCACCGCTACCAGCGGTGGTTTGTTTGCCGGATCAAGAGCTACCAACTCTTTTTC
CGAAGGTAACTGGCTTCAGCAGAGCGCAGATACCAAATACTGTTCTTCTAGTGTAGCCGTAGTTAGGCCA
CCACTTCAAGAACTCTGTAGCACCGCCTACATACCTCGCTCTGCTAATCCTGTTACCAGTGGCTGCTGCC
AGTGGCGATAAGTCGTGTCTTACCGGGTTGGACTCAAGACGATAGTTACCGGATAAGGCGCAGCGGTCGG
GCTGAACGGGGGGTTCGTGCACACAGCCCAGCTTGGAGCGAACGACCTACACCGAACTGAGATACCTACA
GCGTGAGCTATGAGAAAGCGCCACGCTTCCCGAAGGGAGAAAGGCGGACAGGTATCCGGTAAGCGGCAGG
GTCGGAACAGGAGAGCGCACGAGGGAGCTTCCAGGGGGAAACGCCTGGTATCTTTATAGTCCTGTCGGGT
TTCGCCACCTCTGACTTGAGCGTCGATTTTTGTGATGCTCGTCAGGGGGGCGGAGCCTATGGAAAAACGC
CAGCAACGCGGCCTTTTTACGGTTCCTGGCCTTTTGCTGGCCTTTTGCTCACATGTTCTTTCCTGCGTTA
TCCCCTGATTCTGTGGATAACCGTATTACCGCCATGCAT
